LOCUS       Exported 5118 bp ds-DNA circular SYN 12-MAY-2021
DEFINITION  Expresses 3xFLAG-LC3B G120A in mammalian cells..
ACCESSION   .
VERSION     .
KEYWORDS    pCMV 3xFLAG-LC3B G120A
SOURCE      synthetic DNA construct
  ORGANISM  synthetic DNA construct
REFERENCE   1 (bases 1 to 5118)
  AUTHORS   Agrotis A, Pengo N, Burden JJ, Ketteler R
  TITLE     Redundancy of human ATG4 protease isoforms in autophagy and
            LC3/GABARAP processing revealed in cells.
  JOURNAL   Autophagy. 2019 Jan 21. doi: 10.1080/15548627.2019.1569925.
  PUBMED    30661429
REFERENCE   2 (bases 1 to 5118)
  AUTHORS   .
  TITLE     Direct Submission
  JOURNAL   Exported May 12, 2021 from SnapGene Server 1.1.58
            http://www.snapgene.com
FEATURES             Location/Qualifiers
     source          1..5118
                     /organism="synthetic DNA construct"
                     /mol_type="other DNA"
     rep_origin      complement(21..609)
                     /direction=LEFT
                     /label=ori
                     /note="high-copy-number ColE1/pMB1/pBR322/pUC origin of
                     replication"
     primer_bind     complement(101..120)
                     /label=pBR322ori-F
                     /note="pBR322 origin, forward primer"
     CDS             complement(780..1640)
                     /codon_start=1
                     /gene="bla"
                     /product="beta-lactamase"
                     /label=AmpR
                     /note="confers resistance to ampicillin, carbenicillin, and
                     related antibiotics"
                     /translation="MSIQHFRVALIPFFAAFCLPVFAHPETLVKVKDAEDQLGARVGYI
                     ELDLNSGKILESFRPEERFPMMSTFKVLLCGAVLSRIDAGQEQLGRRIHYSQNDLVEYS
                     PVTEKHLTDGMTVRELCSAAITMSDNTAANLLLTTIGGPKELTAFLHNMGDHVTRLDRW
                     EPELNEAIPNDERDTTMPVAMATTLRKLLTGELLTLASRQQLIDWMEADKVAGPLLRSA
                     LPAGWFIADKSGAGERGSRGIIAALGPDGKPSRIVVIYTTGSQATMDERNRQIAEIGAS
                     LIKHW"
     primer_bind     1403..1422
                     /label=Amp-R
                     /note="Ampicillin resistance gene, reverse primer"
     promoter        complement(1641..1745)
                     /gene="bla"
                     /label=AmpR promoter
     rep_origin      1772..2227
                     /direction=RIGHT
                     /label=f1 ori
                     /note="f1 bacteriophage origin of replication; arrow
                     indicates direction of (+) strand synthesis"
     primer_bind     complement(1859..1878)
                     /label=F1ori-R
                     /note="F1 origin, reverse primer"
     primer_bind     2069..2090
                     /label=F1ori-F
                     /note="F1 origin, forward primer"
     primer_bind     2353..2375
                     /label=M13/pUC Forward
                     /note="In lacZ gene"
     primer_bind     2367..2384
                     /label=M13 Forward
                     /note="In lacZ gene. Also called M13-F20 or M13 (-21)
                     Forward"
     primer_bind     2368..2384
                     /label=M13 fwd
                     /note="common sequencing primer, one of multiple similar
                     variants"
     enhancer        2545..2924
                     /label=CMV enhancer
                     /note="human cytomegalovirus immediate early enhancer"
     promoter        2925..3128
                     /label=CMV promoter
                     /note="human cytomegalovirus (CMV) immediate early
                     promoter"
     primer_bind     3079..3099
                     /label=CMV-F
                     /note="Human CMV immediate early promoter, forward primer"
     CDS             3165..3230
                     /codon_start=1
                     /product="three tandem FLAG(R) epitope tags, followed by an
                     enterokinase cleavage site"
                     /label=3xFLAG
                     /translation="DYKDHDGDYKDHDIDYKDDDDK"
     protein_bind    3234..3258
                     /gene="mutant version of attB"
                     /label=attB1
                     /bound_moiety="BP Clonase(TM)"
                     /note="recombination site for the Gateway(R) BP reaction"
     CDS             3261..3635
                     /codon_start=1
                     /gene="MAP1LC3B"
                     /product="human LC3 protein"
                     /label=LC3B
                     /note="Atg8 family member found on autophagosomes"
                     /translation="MPSEKTFKQRRTFEQRVEDVRLIREQHPTKIPVIIERYKGEKQLP
                     VLDKTKFLVPDHVNMSELIKIIRRRLQLNANQAFFLLVNGHSMVSVSTPISEVYESEKD
                     EDGFLYMVYASQETFAMKLSV"
     protein_bind    complement(3640..3664)
                     /gene="mutant version of attB"
                     /label=attB2
                     /bound_moiety="BP Clonase(TM)"
                     /note="recombination site for the Gateway(R) BP reaction"
     polyA_signal    3682..4304
                     /label=hGH poly(A) signal
                     /note="human growth hormone polyadenylation signal"
     primer_bind     complement(3881..3900)
                     /label=hGH-PA-R
                     /note="Human growth hormone terminator, reverse primer"
     primer_bind     complement(4328..4348)
                     /label=pBABE 3'
                     /note="SV40 enhancer, reverse primer for pBABE vectors"
     promoter        4333..4662
                     /label=SV40 promoter
                     /note="SV40 enhancer and early promoter"
     rep_origin      4513..4648
                     /label=SV40 ori
                     /note="SV40 origin of replication"
     primer_bind     4575..4594
                     /label=SV40pro-F
                     /note="SV40 promoter/origin, forward primer"
     primer_bind     complement(4704..4723)
                     /label=T7
                     /note="T7 promoter, forward primer"
     promoter        complement(4705..4723)
                     /label=T7 promoter
                     /note="promoter for bacteriophage T7 RNA polymerase"
     primer_bind     complement(4737..4753)
                     /label=M13 rev
                     /note="common sequencing primer, one of multiple similar
                     variants"
     primer_bind     complement(4737..4753)
                     /label=M13 Reverse
                     /note="In lacZ gene. Also called M13-rev"
     primer_bind     complement(4750..4772)
                     /label=M13/pUC Reverse
                     /note="In lacZ gene"
     protein_bind    4761..4777
                     /label=lac operator
                     /bound_moiety="lac repressor encoded by lacI"
                     /note="The lac repressor binds to the lac operator to
                     inhibit transcription in E. coli. This inhibition can be
                     relieved by adding lactose or
                     isopropyl-beta-D-thiogalactopyranoside (IPTG)."
     promoter        complement(4785..4815)
                     /label=lac promoter
                     /note="promoter for the E. coli lac operon"
     primer_bind     complement(4968..4985)
                     /label=L4440
                     /note="L4440 vector, forward primer"
ORIGIN
        1 aaggccgcgt tgctggcgtt tttccatagg ctccgccccc ctgacgagca tcacaaaaat
       61 cgacgctcaa gtcagaggtg gcgaaacccg acaggactat aaagatacca ggcgtttccc
      121 cctggaagct ccctcgtgcg ctctcctgtt ccgaccctgc cgcttaccgg atacctgtcc
      181 gcctttctcc cttcgggaag cgtggcgctt tctcatagct cacgctgtag gtatctcagt
      241 tcggtgtagg tcgttcgctc caagctgggc tgtgtgcacg aaccccccgt tcagcccgac
      301 cgctgcgcct tatccggtaa ctatcgtctt gagtccaacc cggtaagaca cgacttatcg
      361 ccactggcag cagccactgg taacaggatt agcagagcga ggtatgtagg cggtgctaca
      421 gagttcttga agtggtggcc taactacggc tacactagaa gaacagtatt tggtatctgc
      481 gctctgctga agccagttac cttcggaaaa agagttggta gctcttgatc cggcaaacaa
      541 accaccgctg gtagcggtgg tttttttgtt tgcaagcagc agattacgcg cagaaaaaaa
      601 ggatctcaag aagatccttt gatcttttct acggggtctg acgctcagtg gaacgaaaac
      661 tcacgttaag ggattttggt catgagatta tcaaaaagga tcttcaccta gatcctttta
      721 aattaaaaat gaagttttaa atcaatctaa agtatatatg agtaaacttg gtctgacagt
      781 taccaatgct taatcagtga ggcacctatc tcagcgatct gtctatttcg ttcatccata
      841 gttgcctgac tccccgtcgt gtagataact acgatacggg agggcttacc atctggcccc
      901 agtgctgcaa tgataccgcg agacccacgc tcaccggctc cagatttatc agcaataaac
      961 cagccagccg gaagggccga gcgcagaagt ggtcctgcaa ctttatccgc ctccatccag
     1021 tctattaatt gttgccggga agctagagta agtagttcgc cagttaatag tttgcgcaac
     1081 gttgttgcca ttgctacagg catcgtggtg tcacgctcgt cgtttggtat ggcttcattc
     1141 agctccggtt cccaacgatc aaggcgagtt acatgatccc ccatgttgtg caaaaaagcg
     1201 gttagctcct tcggtcctcc gatcgttgtc agaagtaagt tggccgcagt gttatcactc
     1261 atggttatgg cagcactgca taattctctt actgtcatgc catccgtaag atgcttttct
     1321 gtgactggtg agtactcaac caagtcattc tgagaatagt gtatgcggcg accgagttgc
     1381 tcttgcccgg cgtcaatacg ggataatacc gcgccacata gcagaacttt aaaagtgctc
     1441 atcattggaa aacgttcttc ggggcgaaaa ctctcaagga tcttaccgct gttgagatcc
     1501 agttcgatgt aacccactcg tgcacccaac tgatcttcag catcttttac tttcaccagc
     1561 gtttctgggt gagcaaaaac aggaaggcaa aatgccgcaa aaaagggaat aagggcgaca
     1621 cggaaatgtt gaatactcat actcttcctt tttcaatatt attgaagcat ttatcagggt
     1681 tattgtctca tgagcggata catatttgaa tgtatttaga aaaataaaca aataggggtt
     1741 ccgcgcacat ttccccgaaa agtgccacct gnnnnnnnnn nnnnnnnnnn nnnnnnnnnn
     1801 nnnnnnnnnn nnnnnnnnnn nnnnnnnnnn nnnnnnnnnn nnnnnnnnnn nnnnnnnnnn
     1861 nnnnnnnnnn nnnnnnnnnn nnnnnnnnnn nnnnncnnnn nnnnnnnnnn nnnnnnnnnn
     1921 nnnnnnnnnn nnnnnnnnnn nnnnnnnnnn nnnnnnnnnn nnnnnnnnnn nnnnnnnnnn
     1981 nnnnnnnann nnnnnnnnnn nnnnnnnnnn nnnnnnnnnn nnnnnnnnnn nnnnnnncct
     2041 ttgacgttgg agtccacgtt ctttaatagt ggactcttgt tccaaactgg aacaacactc
     2101 aaccctatct cggtctattc ttttgattta taagggattt tgccgatttc ggcctattgg
     2161 ttaaaaaatg agctgattta acaaaaattt aacgcgaatt ttaacaaaat attaacgctt
     2221 acaatttcca ttcgccattc aggctgcgca actgttggga agggcgatcg gtgcgggcct
     2281 cttcgctatt acgccagctg gcgaaagggg gatgtgctgc aaggcgatta agttgggtaa
     2341 cgccagggtt ttcccagtca cgacgttgta aaacgacggc cagtgccaag ctgatctata
     2401 cattgaatca atattggcaa ttagccatat tagtcattgg ttatatagca taaatcaata
     2461 ttggctattg gccattgcat acgttgtatc tatatcataa tatgtacatt tatattggct
     2521 catgtccaat atgaccgcca tgttgacatt gattattgac tagttattaa tagtaatcaa
     2581 ttacggggtc attagttcat agcccatata tggagttccg cgttacataa cttacggtaa
     2641 atggcccgcc tggctgaccg cccaacgacc cccgcccatt gacgtcaata atgacgtatg
     2701 ttcccatagt aacgccaata gggactttcc attgacgtca atgggtggag tatttacggt
     2761 aaactgccca cttggcagta catcaagtgt atcatatgcc aagtccgccc cctattgacg
     2821 tcaatgacgg taaatggccc gcctggcatt atgcccagta catgacctta cgggactttc
     2881 ctacttggca gtacatctac gtattagtca tcgctattac catggtgatg cggttttggc
     2941 agtacaccaa tgggcgtgga tagcggtttg actcacgggg atttccaagt ctccacccca
     3001 ttgacgtcaa tgggagtttg ttttggcacc aaaatcaacg ggactttcca aaatgtcgta
     3061 ataaccccgc cccgttgacg caaatgggcg gtaggcgtgt acggtgggag gtctatataa
     3121 gcagagctcg tttagtgaac cgtcagaatt gatctggtac catggactac aaagaccatg
     3181 acggtgatta taaagatcat gacatcgatt acaaggatga cgatgacaag cttacaagtt
     3241 tgtacaaaaa agcaggctta atgccgtcgg agaagacctt caagcagcgg cgcaccttcg
     3301 aacaaagagt agaagatgtc cgacttattc gagagcagca tccaaccaaa atcccggtga
     3361 taatagaacg atacaagggt gagaagcagc ttcctgttct ggataaaaca aagttccttg
     3421 tacctgacca tgtcaacatg agtgagctca tcaagataat tagaaggcgc ttacagctca
     3481 atgctaatca ggccttcttc ctgttggtga acggacacag catggtcagc gtctccacac
     3541 caatctcaga ggtgtatgag agtgagaaag atgaagatgg attcctgtac atggtctatg
     3601 cctcccagga gacgttcgcg atgaaattgt cagtgtaata cccagctttc ttgtacaaag
     3661 tggtgtgatc tagaggatcc cgggtggcat ccctgtgacc cctccccagt gcctctcctg
     3721 gccctggaag ttgccactcc agtgcccacc agccttgtcc taataaaatt aagttgcatc
     3781 attttgtctg actaggtgtc cttctataat attatggggt ggaggggggt ggtatggagc
     3841 aaggggcaag ttgggaagac aacctgtagg gcctgcgggg tctattggga accaagctgg
     3901 agtgcagtgg cacaatcttg gctcactgca atctccgcct cctgggttca agcgattctc
     3961 ctgcctcagc ctcccgagtt gttgggattc caggcatgca tgaccaggct cagctaattt
     4021 ttgttttttt ggtagagacg gggtttcacc atattggcca ggctggtctc caactcctaa
     4081 tctcaggtga tctacccacc ttggcctccc aaattgctgg gattacaggc gtgaaccact
     4141 gctcccttcc ctgtccttct gattttaaaa taactatacc agcaggagga cgtccagaca
     4201 cagcataggc tacctggcca tgcccaaccg gtgggacatt tgagttgctt gcttggcact
     4261 gtcctctcat gcgttgggtc cactcagtag atgcctgttg aattgggtac gcggccagct
     4321 tggctgtgga atgtgtgtca gttagggtgt ggaaagtccc caggctcccc agcaggcaga
     4381 agtatgcaaa gcatgcatct caattagtca gcaaccaggt gtggaaagtc cccaggctcc
     4441 ccagcaggca gaagtatgca aagcatgcat ctcaattagt cagcaaccat agtcccgccc
     4501 ctaactccgc ccatcccgcc cctaactccg cccagttccg cccattctcc gccccatggc
     4561 tgactaattt tttttattta tgcagaggcc gaggccgcct cggcctctga gctattccag
     4621 aagtagtgag gaggcttttt tggaggccta ggcttttgca aaaagctcct cgatcgagga
     4681 actgaaaaac cagaaagtta attccctata gtgagtcgta ttaaattcgt aatcatgtca
     4741 tagctgtttc ctgtgtgaaa ttgttatccg ctcacaattc cacacaacat acgagccgga
     4801 agcataaagt gtaaagcctg gggtgcctaa tgagcgagct aactcacatt aattgcgttg
     4861 cgctcactgc ccgctttcca gtcgggaaac ctgtcgtgcc agctgcatta atgaatcggc
     4921 caacgcgcgg ggagaggcgg tttgcgtatt gggcgctctt ccgcttcctc gctcactgac
     4981 tcgctgcgct cggtcgttcg gctgcggcga gcggtatcag ctcactcaaa ggcggtaata
     5041 cggttatcca cagaatcagg ggataacgca ggaaagaaca tgtgagcaaa aggccagcaa
     5101 aaggccagga accgtaaa
//
